Addgene plasmid #146851: pAc5.1B-EGFP-HsTNRC6Biso1_1218-1723-F1370A_L
Purpose: Insect Expression of HsTNRC6Biso1_1218-1723-F1370A
Depositing lab: Elisa Izaurralde. Depositing organization: Max Planck Institute for Developmental Biology. Publication: Two PABPC1-binding sites in GW182 proteins promote miRNA-mediated gene silencing. Huntzinger E, Braun JE, Heimstädt S, Zekri L, Izaurralde E. EMBO J. 2010 Dec 15;29(24):4146-60. doi: 10.1038/emboj.2010.274 PubMed 21063388.
Backbone
  Vector backbone: Unknown
  Vector type: Insect Expression
Growth in bacteria
  Bacterial resistance: Ampicillin, 100 μg/mL
  Growth temperature: 37°C
  Growth strain: DH5alpha
  Copy number: Low Copy
Gene/Insert
  Gene/Insert name: HsTNRC6Biso1_1218-1723-F1370A
  Species: H. sapiens (human)
  Entrez Gene: TNRC6B (a.k.a. GDSBA)
  Cloning method: Unknown
Terms and licenses: Academic/Nonprofit Terms; Industry Terms: Not Available to Industry
Depositor comments: Plasmids from this collection were made available to the research community and donated after the lab closed. Please note that the sequence provided by the depositing laboratory may be theoretical/predicted or based on Sanger sequencing results. There may be discrepancies between sequencing results obtained by Addgene and the depositor sequence. If an Addgene verified sequence is not available, please contact before placing your order to request that our lab fully sequence the plasmid.
How to cite: pAc5.1B-EGFP-HsTNRC6Biso1_1218-1723-F1370A_L was a gift from Elisa Izaurralde (Addgene plasmid # 146851 ; http://n2t.net/addgene:146851 ; RRID:Addgene_146851)
