[The description below was written by a language model from this plasmid's Addgene catalogue record and pLannotate feature annotations shown in this document.]
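Description:
pAc5.1B-EGFP-HsTNRC6Biso1_1218-1723-F1370A_L is a 7,572 nt plasmid for expressing a GFP-tagged fragment of human TNRC6B in insect cells. The catalogue lists the backbone as unknown, although the name and the annotated parts point to a pAc5.1-type vector. It is propagated in E. coli through a ColE1/pUC-family origin and selected with ampicillin via the β-lactamase gene and its own promoter. The repository lists it as low copy even though the origin is annotated as a high-copy type. Short fragments annotated as tetracycline resistance and SV40 large T antigen appear to be non-functional backbone remnants. No selectable marker for insect cells is annotated, which fits transient transfection.

The expression cassette is driven by the Drosophila melanogaster actin 5C promoter, a strong constitutive promoter in Drosophila cell lines. It directs an EGFP coding sequence followed by the TNRC6B fragment, which the name gives as residues 1218–1723 of isoform 1 carrying an F1370A substitution. A V5 epitope tag sequence lies downstream of the insert, but the record does not show whether it is in frame or preceded by a stop codon. An SV40 polyadenylation signal follows the cassette, annotated on the opposite strand.

TNRC6B is a GW182-family scaffold protein that associates with Argonaute proteins and is required for miRNA-mediated silencing. The associated publication concerns PABPC1-binding sites in GW182 proteins, so this point mutant was presumably made to probe such an interaction, though the record does not state the mutation's effect. The EGFP fusion would suit localisation, pull-down or silencing assays in insect cells. The sequence is depositor-supplied and may be theoretical.
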