Features (pLannotate 1.2.2; 10 found; start..end, strand, type, name):
     56..2568    +  promoter       Ac5 promoter: Drosophila melanogaster actin 5C promoter
   2588..3304    +  CDS            EGFP: EGFP is a basic (constitutively fluorescent) green fluorescent protein published in 1996, derived from Aequorea victoria. It is reported to be a rapidly-maturing weak dimer with moderate acid sensitivity.
   3317..4831    +  CDS            TNRC6B (fragment): TNR6B_HUMAN - Also known as KIAA1093. Experimental evidence at protein level: Swiss-Prot protein existence level 1. Plays a role in RNA-mediated gene silencing by both micro- RNAs (miRNAs) and short interfering RNAs (siRNAs) (PubMed:16289642, PubMed:19167051, PubMed:19304925, PubMed:32354837). Required for miRNA- dependent translational repression and siRNA-dependent endonucleolytic cleavage of complementary mRNAs by argonaute family proteins (PubMed:16289642, PubMed:19167051, PubMed:19304925, PubMed:32354837). As scaffolding protein associates with argonaute proteins bound to partially comple
   4857..4898    +  CDS            V5 tag: epitope tag from simian virus 5
   4998..5132    -  polyA_signal   SV40 poly(A) signal: SV40 polyadenylation signal
   5155..5239    -  CDS            large T antigen (fragment): large T antigen from SV40 (simian virus 40)
   5240..5710    +  CDS            TcR (fragment): tetracycline efflux protein; tet; confers resistance to tetracycline
   5754..6342    -  rep_origin     ori: high-copy-number ColE1/pMB1/pBR322/pUC origin of replication
   6513..7373    -  CDS            AmpR: β-lactamase; bla; confers resistance to ampicillin, carbenicillin, and related antibiotics
   7374..7478    -  promoter       AmpR promoter: bla
>Addgene plasmid #146851 | pAc5.1B-EGFP-HsTNRC6Biso1_1218-1723-F1370A_L | depositor full sequence | sequence record 289298 | Full Sequence
CTTCAAGGAATTAATTCTATATTCTAAAAACACAAATGATACTTCTAAAAAAAATCATGAATGGCATCAA
CTCTGAATCAAATCTTTGCAGATGCACCTACTTCTCATTTCCACTGTCACATCATTTTTCCAGATCTCGC
TGCCTGTTATGTGGCCCACAAACCAAGACACGTTTTATGGCCATTAAAGCTGGCTGATCGTCGCCAAACA
CCAAATACATATCAATATGTACATTCGAGAAAGAAGCGATCAAAGAAGCGTCTTCGGGCGAGTAGGAGAA
TGCGGAGGAGAAGGAGAACGAGCTGATCTAGTATCTCTCCACAATCCAATGCCAACTGACCAACTGGCCA
TATTCGGAGCAATTTGAAGCCAATTTCCATCGCCTGGCGATCGCTCCATTCTTGGCTATATGTTTTTCAC
CGTTCCCGGGGCCATTTTCAAAGACTCGTCGGTAAGATAAGATTGTGTCACTCGCTGTCTCTCTTCATTT
GTCGAAGAATGCTGAGGAATTTCGCGATGACGTCGGCGAGTATTTTGAAGAATGAGAATAATTTGTATTT
ATACGAAAATCAGTTAGTGGAATTTTCTACAAAAACATGTTATCTATAGATAATTTTGTTGCAAAATATG
TTGACTATGACAAAGATTGTATGTATATACCTTTAATGTATTCTCATTTTCTTATGTATTTATAATGGCA
ATGATGATACTGATGATATTTTAAGATGATGCCAGACCACAGGCTGATTTCTGCGTCTTTTGCCGAACGC
AGTGCATGTGCGGTTGTTGTTTTTTGGAATAGTTTCAATTTTCGGACTGTCCGCTTTGATTTCAGTTTCT
TGGCTTATTCAAAAAGCAAAGTAAAGCCAAAAAAGCGAGATGGCAATACCAAATGCGGCAAAACGGTAGT
GGAAGGAAAGGGGTGCGGGGCAGCGGAAGGAAGGGTGGGGCGGGGCGTGGCGGGGTCTGTGGCTGGGCGC
GACGTCACCGACGTTGGAGCCACTCCTTTGACCATGTGTGCGTGTGTGTATTATTCGTGTCTCGCCACTC
GCCGGTTGTTTTTTTCTTTTTATCTCGCTCTCTCTAGCGCCATCTCGTACGCATGCTCAACGCACCGCAT
GTTGCCGTGTCCTTTATGCGTCATTTTGGCTCGAAATAGGCAATTATTTAAACAAAGATTAGTCAACGAA
AACGCTAAAATAAATAAGTCTACAATATGGTTACTTATTGCCATGTGTGTGCAGCCAACGATAGCAACAA
AAGCAACAACACAGTGGCTTTCCCTCTTTCACTTTTTGTTTGCAAGCGCGTGCGAGCAAGACGGCACGAC
CGGCAAACGCAATTACGCTGACAAAGAGCAGACGAAGTTTTGGCCGAAAAACATCAAGGCGCCTGATACG
AATGCATTTGCAATAACAATTGCGATATTTAATATTGTTTATGAAGCTGTTTGACTTCAAAACACACAAA
AAAAAAAATAAAACAAATTATTTGAAAGAGAATTAGGAATCGGACAGCTTATCGTTACGGGCTAACAGCA
CACCGAGACGAAATAGCTTACCTGACGTCACAGCCTCTGGAAGAACTGCCGCCAAGCAGAGAGAGAGAGA
AAAAGAGGGAGAGCAGCTTAGACCGCATGTGCTTGTGTGTGAGGCGTCTCTCTCTTCGTCTCCTGTTTGC
GCAAACGCATAGACTGCACTGAGAAAATCGATTACCTATTTTTTATGAATGAATATTTGCACTATTACTA
TTCAAAACTATTAAGATAGCAATCACATTCAATAGCCAAATACTATACCACCTGAGCGATGCAACGAAAT
GATCAATTTGAGCAAAAATGCTGCATATTTAGGACGGCATCATTATAGAAATGCTTCTTGCTGTGTACTT
TTCTCTCGTCTGGCAGCTGTTTCGCCGTTATTGTTAAAACCGGCTTAAGTTAGGTGTGTTTTCTACGACT
AGTGATGCCCCTACTAGAAGATGTGTGTTGCACAAATGTCCCTGAATAACCAATTTGAAGTGCAGATAGC
AGTAAACGTAAGCTAATATGAATATTATTTAACTGTAATGTTTTAATATCGCTGGACATTACTAATAAAC
CCACTATAAACACATGTACATATGTATGTTTTGGCATACAATGAGTAGTTGGGGAAAAAATGTGTAAAAG
CACCGTGACCATCACAGCATAAAGATAACCAGCTGAAGTATCGAATATGAGTAACCCCCAAATTGAATCA
CATGCCGCAACTGATAGGACCCATGGAAGTACACTCTTCATGGCGATATACAAGACACACACAAGCACGA
ACACCCAGTTGCGGAGGAAATTCTCCGTAAATGAAAACCCAATCGGCGAACAATTCATACCCATATATGG
TAAAAGTTTTGAACGCGACTTGAGAGCGGAGAGCATTGCGGCTGATAAGGTTTTAGCGCTAAGCGGGCTT
TATAAAACGGGCTGCGGGACCAGTTTTCATATCACTACCGTTTGAGTTCTTGTGCTGTGTGGATACTCCT
CCCGACACAAAGCCGCTCCATCAGCCAGCAGTCGTCTAATCCAGAGACCCCGGATCGGGGTACCAACATG
GTGAGCAAGGGCGAGGAGCTGTTCACCGGGGTGGTGCCCATCCTGGTCGAGCTGGACGGCGACGTAAACG
GCCACAAGTTCAGCGTGTCCGGCGAGGGCGAGGGCGATGCCACCTACGGCAAGCTGACCCTGAAGTTCAT
CTGCACCACCGGCAAGCTGCCCGTGCCCTGGCCCACCCTCGTGACCACCCTGACCTACGGCGTGCAGTGC
TTCAGCCGCTACCCCGACCACATGAAGCAGCACGACTTCTTCAAGTCCGCCATGCCCGAAGGCTACGTCC
AGGAGCGCACCATCTTCTTCAAGGACGACGGCAACTACAAGACCCGCGCCGAGGTGAAGTTCGAGGGCGA
CACCCTGGTGAACCGCATCGAGCTGAAGGGCATCGACTTCAAGGAGGACGGCAACATCCTGGGGCACAAG
CTGGAGTACAACTACAACAGCCACAACGTCTATATCATGGCCGACAAGCAGAAGAACGGCATCAAGGTGA
ACTTCAAGATCCGCCACAACATCGAGGACGGCAGCGTGCAGCTCGCCGACCACTACCAGCAGAACACCCC
CATCGGCGACGGCCCCGTGCTGCTGCCCGACAACCACTACCTGAGCACCCAGTCCGCCCTGAGCAAAGAC
CCCAACGAGAAGCGCGATCACATGGTCCTGCTGGAGTTCGTGACCGCCGCCGGGATCACTCTCGGCATGG
ACGAGCTGTACAAGCCAAGCTTGCAGAGGCAGCCAGGCATGAAGCACTCGCCCTCTCATCCTGTTGGGCC
CAAGCCGCATCTGGACAACATGGTACCCAACGCATTGAATGTGGGGCTCCCAGACCTTCAAACCAAAGGG
CCAATACCTGGATATGGTTCTGGCTTCAGCTCTGGCGGCATGGACTATGGCATGGTTGGTGGGAAGGAGG
CTGGAACCGAGTCTCGCTTTAAACAGTGGACCTCCATGATGGAGGGGCTGCCCTCTGTAGCCACACAGGA
AGCCAATATGCACAAAAATGGCGCTATAGTGGCCCCTGGTAAAACCCGGGGAGGGTCACCGTACAACCAG
TTTGATATCATCCCTGGTGACACACTGGGTGGCCATACGGGTCCTGCTGGTGATAGCTGGTTACCTGCCA
AATCTCCACCAACAAATAAAATCGGAAGTAAATCCAGCAATGCCAGTTGGCCTCCAGAAGCCCAACCAGG
AGTGCCATGGAAAGGTATCCAAAACATTGACCCTGAATCTGACCCCTATGTCACCCCAGGAAGTGTGCTG
GGGGGTACAGCCACATCTCCCATTGTAGATACTGACCACCAACTGCTGCGGGATAACACCACAGGGTCTA
ATTCTTCCCTCAACACCTCGCTGCCTTCACCTGGTGCCTGGCCCTACAGTGCCTCTGACAACTCCTTTAC
CAACGTTCATAGCACTTCAGCAAAGTTCCCTGATTACAAATCAACATGGTCCCCAGATCCCATAGGACAC
AACCCCACTCATCTCTCCAACAAGATGTGGAAAAACCATATTTCCTCCAGGAACACTACACCGCTGCCCC
GCCCACCTCCTGGTCTGACCAACCCCAAACCATCATCTCCCTGGAGCAGCACAGCACCCCGATCAGTCAG
GGGGTGGGGGACACAGGACTCACGGCTCGCCTCGGCCTCTACCTGGAGTGATGGTGGCTCAGTTCGTCCT
AGTTACTGGCTGGTTCTTCACAATCTCACCCCACAGATTGATGGGTCAACCTTGAGAACGATCTGCATGC
AGCATGGCCCACTGCTGACATTCCATCTGAATCTAACCCAGGGCACTGCCCTGATCCGATACAGCACCAA
ACAGGAGGCGGCCAAGGCCCAAACTGCACTGCACATGTGTGTGTTGGGAAACACTACCATCCTTGCTGAG
TTTGCCACTGATGATGAAGTCAGCCGCTTTCTGGCACAAGCTCAGCCCCCTACACCTGCAGCAACCCCAA
GTGCGCCAGCTGCGGGGTGGCAGTCGCTGGAGACCGGCCAGAACCAGTCAGATCCCGTGGGACCTGCTCT
GAATCTTTTTGGTGGGTCCACTGGGCTCGGGCAGTGGAGCAGCAGCGCTGGTGGCAGCAGCGGGGCCGAT
CTTGCTGGCGCTTCATTGTGGGGGCCCCCAAACTATTCTTCTAGCTTATGGGGAGTCCCAACGGTGGAAG
ATCCCCATAGGATGGGCAGCCCTGCTCCTTTACTACCTGGTGACCTTCTGGGAGGAGGGTCGGATTCAAT
CTGATCTAGAGGGCCCGCGGTTCGAAGGTAAGCCTATCCCTAACCCTCTCCTCGGTCTCGATTCTACGCG
TACCGGTCATCATCACCATCACCATTGAGTTTAAACCCGCTGATCAGCCTCGACTGTGCCTTCTAAGGCC
TGAGCTCGCTGATCAGCCTCGATCGAGGATCCAGACATGATAAGATACATTGATGAGTTTGGACAAACCA
CAACTAGAATGCAGTGAAAAAAATGCTTTATTTGTGAAATTTGTGATGCTATTGCTTTATTTGTAACCAT
TATAAGCTGCAATAAACAAGTTAACAACAACAATTGCATTCATTTTATGTTTCAGGTTCAGGGGGAGGTG
TGGGAGGTTTTTTAAAGCAAGTAAAACCTCTACAAATGTGGTATGGCTGATTATGATCAGTCGACCGATG
CCCTTGAGAGCCTTCAACCCAGTCAGCTCCTTCCGGTGGGCGCGGGGCATGACTATCGTCGCCGCACTTA
TGACTGTCTTCTTTATCATGCAACTCGTAGGACAGGTGCCGGCAGCGCTCTGGGTCATTTTCGGCGAGGA
CCGCTTTCGCTGGAGCGCGACGATGATCGGCCTGTCGCTTGCGGTATTCGGAATCTTGCACGCCCTCGCT
CAAGCCTTCGTCACTGGTCCCGCCACCAAACGTTTCGGCGAGAAGCAGGCCATTATCGCCGGCATGGCGG
CCGACGCGCTGGGCTACGTCTTGCTGGCGTTCGCGACGCGAGGCTGGATGGCCTTCCCCATTATGATTCT
TCTCGCTTCCGGCGGCATCGGGATGCCCGCGTTGCAGGCCATGCTGTCCAGGCAGGTAGATGACGACCAT
CAGGGACAGCTTCAAGGATCGCTCGCGGCTCTTACCAGCCAGCAAAAGGCCAGGAACCGTAAAAAGGCCG
CGTTGCTGGCGTTTTTCCATAGGCTCCGCCCCCCTGACGAGCATCACAAAAATCGACGCTCAAGTCAGAG
GTGGCGAAACCCGACAGGACTATAAAGATACCAGGCGTTTCCCCCTGGAAGCTCCCTCGTGCGCTCTCCT
GTTCCGACCCTGCCGCTTACCGGATACCTGTCCGCCTTTCTCCCTTCGGGAAGCGTGGCGCTTTCTCAAT
GCTCACGCTGTAGGTATCTCAGTTCGGTGTAGGTCGTTCGCTCCAAGCTGGGCTGTGTGCACGAACCCCC
CGTTCAGCCCGACCGCTGCGCCTTATCCGGTAACTATCGTCTTGAGTCCAACCCGGTAAGACACGACTTA
TCGCCACTGGCAGCAGCCACTGGTAACAGGATTAGCAGAGCGAGGTATGTAGGCGGTGCTACAGAGTTCT
TGAAGTGGTGGCCTAACTACGGCTACACTAGAAGGACAGTATTTGGTATCTGCGCTCTGCTGAAGCCAGT
TACCTTCGGAAAAAGAGTTGGTAGCTCTTGATCCGGCAAACAAACCACCGCTGGTAGCGGTGGTTTTTTT
GTTTGCAAGCAGCAGATTACGCGCAGAAAAAAAGGATCTCAAGAAGATCCTTTGATCTTTTCTACGGGGT
CTGACGCTCAGTGGAACGAAAACTCACGTTAAGGGATTTTGGTCATGAGATTATCAAAAAGGATCTTCAC
CTAGATCCTTTTAAATTAAAAATGAAGTTTTAAATCAATCTAAAGTATATATGAGTAAACTTGGTCTGAC
AGTTACCAATGCTTAATCAGTGAGGCACCTATCTCAGCGATCTGTCTATTTCGTTCATCCATAGTTGCCT
GACTCCCCGTCGTGTAGATAACTACGATACGGGAGGGCTTACCATCTGGCCCCAGTGCTGCAATGATACC
GCGAGACCCACGCTCACCGGCTCCAGATTTATCAGCAATAAACCAGCCAGCCGGAAGGGCCGAGCGCAGA
AGTGGTCCTGCAACTTTATCCGCCTCCATCCAGTCTATTAATTGTTGCCGGGAAGCTAGAGTAAGTAGTT
CGCCAGTTAATAGTTTGCGCAACGTTGTTGCCATTGCTGCAGGCATCGTGGTGTCACGCTCGTCGTTTGG
TATGGCTTCATTCAGCTCCGGTTCCCAACGATCAAGGCGAGTTACATGATCCCCCATGTTGTGCAAAAAA
GCGGTTAGCTCCTTCGGTCCTCCGATCGTTGTCAGAAGTAAGTTGGCCGCAGTGTTATCACTCATGGTTA
TGGCAGCACTGCATAATTCTCTTACTGTCATGCCATCCGTAAGATGCTTTTCTGTGACTGGTGAGTACTC
AACCAAGTCATTCTGAGAATAGTGTATGCGGCGACCGAGTTGCTCTTGCCCGGCGTCAACACGGGATAAT
ACCGCGCCACATAGCAGAACTTTAAAAGTGCTCATCATTGGAAAACGTTCTTCGGGGCGAAAACTCTCAA
GGATCTTACCGCTGTTGAGATCCAGTTCGATGTAACCCACTCGTGCACCCAACTGATCTTCAGCATCTTT
TACTTTCACCAGCGTTTCTGGGTGAGCAAAAACAGGAAGGCAAAATGCCGCAAAAAAGGGAATAAGGGCG
ACACGGAAATGTTGAATACTCATACTCTTCCTTTTTCAATATTATTGAAGCATTTATCAGGGTTATTGTC
TCATGAGCGGATACATATTTGAATGTATTTAGAAAAATAAACAAATAGGGGTTCCGCGCACATTTCCCCG
AAAAGTGCCACCTGACGTCTAAGAAACCATTATTATCATGACATTAACCTATAAAAATAGGCGTATCACG
AGGCCCTTTCGT
